>Addgene plasmid #85717 | pEJS477-pHAGE-TO-Spy dCas9 3XmCherry-SgRNA/Telomere-All-in-one | addgene full sequence | sequence record 170099 | Addgene NGS Result
TGGAAGGGCTAATTCACTCCCAAAGAAGACAAGATATCCTTGATCTGTGGATCTACCACACACAAGGCTA
CTTCCCTGATTAGCAGAACTACACACCAGGGCCAGGGGTCAGATATCCACTGACCTTTGGATGGTGCTAC
AAGCTAGTACCAGTTGAGCCAGATAAGGTAGAAGAGGCCAATAAAGGAGAGAACACCAGCTTGTTACACC
CTGTGAGCCTGCATGGGATGGATGACCCGGAGAGAGAAGTGTTAGAGTGGAGGTTTGACAGCCGCCTAGC
ATTTCATCACGTGGCCCGAGAGCTGCATCCGGAGTACTTCAAGAACTGCTGATATCGAGCTTGCTACAAG
GGACTTTCCGCTGGGGACTTTCCAGGGAGGCGTGGCCTGGGCGGGACTGGGGAGTGGCGAGCCCTCAGAT
CCTGCATATAAGCAGCTGCTTTTTGCCTGTACTGGGTCTCTCTGGTTAGACCAGATCTGAGCCTGGGAGC
TCTCTGGCTAACTAGGGAACCCACTGCTTAAGCCTCAATAAAGCTTGCCTTGAGTGCTTCAAGTAGTGTG
TGCCCGTCTGTTGTGTGACTCTGGTAACTAGAGATCCCTCAGACCCTTTTAGTCAGTGTGGAAAATCTCT
AGCAGTGGCGCCCGAACAGGGACTTGAAAGCGAAAGGGAAACCAGAGGAGCTCTCTCGACGCAGGACTCG
GCTTGCTGAAGCGCGCACGGCAAGAGGCGAGGGGCGGCGACTGGTGAGTACGCCAAAAATTTTGACTAGC
GGAGGCTAGAAGGAGAGAGATGGGTGCGAGAGCGTCAGTATTAAGCGGGGGAGAATTAGATCGCGATGGG
AAAAAATTCGGTTAAGGCCAGGGGGAAAGAAAAAATATAAATTAAAACATATAGTATGGGCAAGCAGGGA
GCTAGAACGATTCGCAGTTAATCCTGGCCTGTTAGAAACATCAGAAGGCTGTAGACAAATACTGGGACAG
CTACAACCATCCCTTCAGACAGGATCAGAAGAACTTAGATCATTATATAATACAGTAGCAACCCTCTATT
GTGTGCATCAAAGGATAGAGATAAAAGACACCAAGGAAGCTTTAGACAAGATAGAGGAAGAGCAAAACAA
AAGTAAGACCACCGCACAGCAAGCGGCCGGCCGCTGATCTTCAGACCTGGAGGAGGAGATATGAGGGACA
ATTGGAGAAGTGAATTATATAAATATAAAGTAGTAAAAATTGAACCATTAGGAGTAGCACCCACCAAGGC
AAAGAGAAGAGTGGTGCAGAGAGAAAAAAGAGCAGTGGGAATAGGAGCTTTGTTCCTTGGGTTCTTGGGA
GCAGCAGGAAGCACTATGGGCGCAGCGTCAATGACGCTGACGGTACAGGCCAGACAATTATTGTCTGGTA
TAGTGCAGCAGCAGAACAATTTGCTGAGGGCTATTGAGGCGCAACAGCATCTGTTGCAACTCACAGTCTG
GGGCATCAAGCAGCTCCAGGCAAGAATCCTGGCTGTGGAAAGATACCTAAAGGATCAACAGCTCCTGGGG
ATTTGGGGTTGCTCTGGAAAACTCATTTGCACCACTGCTGTGCCTTGGAATGCTAGTTGGAGTAATAAAT
CTCTGGAACAGATTTGGAATCACACGACCTGGATGGAGTGGGACAGAGAAATTAACAATTACACAAGCTT
AATACACTCCTTAATTGAAGAATCGCAAAACCAGCAAGAAAAGAATGAACAAGAATTATTGGAATTAGAT
AAATGGGCAAGTTTGTGGAATTGGTTTAACATAACAAATTGGCTGTGGTATATAAAATTATTCATAATGA
TAGTAGGAGGCTTGGTAGGTTTAAGAATAGTTTTTGCTGTACTTTCTATAGTGAATAGAGTTAGGCAGGG
ATATTCACCATTATCGTTTCAGACCCACCTCCCAACCCCGAGGGGACCCGACAGGCCCGAAGGAATAGAA
GAAGAAGGTGGAGAGAGAGACAGAGACAGATCCATTCGATTAGTGAACGGATCTCGACGGTATCGCCGAA
TTGACAAATGGCAGTATTCATCCACAATTTTAAAAGAAAAGGGGGGATTGGGGGGTACAGTGCAGGGGAA
AGAATAGTAGACATAATAGCAACAGACATACAAACTAAAGAATTACAAAAACAAATTACAAAAATTCAAA
ATTTTCGGGTTTATTACAGGGACAGCAGAGATCCAGTTTGGACTAGCGATGCTAGCTGATGCGGGCCCTA
GTTATTAATAGTAATCAATTACGGGGTCATTAGTTCATAGCCCATATATGGAGTTCCGCGTTACATAACT
TACGGTAAATGGCCCGCCTGGCTGACCGCCCAACGACCCCCGCCCATTGACGTCAATAATGACGTATGTT
CCCATAGTAACGCCAATAGGGACTTTCCATTGACGTCAATGGGTGGAGTATTTACGGTAAACTGCCCACT
TGGCAGTACATCAAGTGTATCATATGCCAAGTACGCCCCCTATTGACGTCAATGACGGTAAATGGCCCGC
CTGGCATTATGCCCAGTACATGACCTTATGGGACTTTCCTACTTGGCAGTACATCTACGTATTAGTCATC
GCTATTACCATGGTGATGCGGTTTTGGCAGTACATCAATGGGCGTGGATAGCGGTTTGACTCACGGGGAT
TTCCAAGTCTCCACCCCATTGACGTCAATGGGAGTTTGTTTTGGCACCAAAATCAACGGGACTTTCCAAA
ATGTCGTAACAACTCCGCCCCATTGACGCAAATGGGCGGTAGGCGTGTACGGTGGGAGGTCTATATAAGC
AGAGCTCTCCCTATCAGTGATAGAGATCTCCCTATCAGTGATAGAGATCGTCGACGAGCTCGTTTAGTGA
ACCGTCAGATCGCCTGGAGACGCCATCCACGCTGTTTTGACCTCCATAGAAGACACCGGGACCGATCCAG
CCTACCGGTTAAGGTGAACGCGTGCAGGCTGGCGCCACCATGGCCCCTAAAAAGAAACGCAAGGTCGAAT
TCGGAAGCGGAAGCGACAAGAAGTACTCCATTGGGCTCGCTATCGGTACCAACAGCGTCGGCTGGGCCGT
CATTACGGACGAGTACAAGGTGCCGAGCAAAAAATTCAAAGTTCTGGGCAATACCGATCGCCACAGCATA
AAGAAGAACCTCATTGGAGCCCTCCTGTTCGACTCCGGGGAGACGGCCGAAGCCACGCGGCTCAAAAGAA
CAGCACGGCGCAGATATACCCGCAGAAAGAATCGGATCTGCTACCTGCAGGAGATCTTTAGTAATGAGAT
GGCTAAGGTGGATGACTCTTTCTTCCATAGGCTGGAGGAGTCCTTTTTGGTGGAGGAGGATAAAAAGCAC
GAGCGCCACCCAATCTTTGGCAATATCGTGGACGAGGTGGCGTACCATGAAAAGTACCCAACCATATATC
ATCTGAGGAAGAAGCTGGTAGACAGTACTGATAAGGCTGACTTGCGGTTGATCTATCTCGCGCTGGCGCA
CATGATCAAATTTCGGGGACACTTCCTCATCGAGGGGGACCTGAACCCAGACAACAGCGATGTCGACAAA
CTCTTTATCCAACTGGTTCAGACTTACAATCAGCTTTTCGAGGAGAACCCGATCAACGCATCCGGCGTTG
ACGCCAAAGCAATCCTGAGCGCTAGGCTGTCCAAATCCCGGCGGCTCGAAAACCTCATCGCACAGCTCCC
TGGGGAGAAGAAGAACGGCCTGTTTGGTAATCTTATCGCCCTGTCACTCGGGCTGACCCCCAACTTTAAA
TCTAACTTCGACCTGGCCGAAGATGCCAAGCTGCAACTGAGCAAAGACACCTACGATGATGATCTCGACA
ATCTGCTGGCCCAGATCGGCGACCAGTACGCAGACCTTTTTTTGGCGGCAAAGAACCTGTCAGACGCCAT
TCTGCTGAGTGATATTCTGCGAGTGAACACGGAGATCACCAAAGCTCCGCTGAGCGCTAGTATGATCAAG
CGCTATGATGAGCACCACCAAGACTTGACTTTGCTGAAGGCCCTTGTCAGACAGCAACTGCCTGAGAAGT
ACAAGGAAATTTTCTTCGATCAGTCTAAAAATGGCTACGCCGGATACATTGACGGCGGAGCAAGCCAGGA
GGAATTTTACAAATTTATTAAGCCCATCTTGGAAAAAATGGACGGCACCGAGGAGCTGCTGGTAAAGCTG
AACAGAGAAGATCTGTTGCGCAAACAGCGCACTTTCGACAATGGAAGCATCCCCCACCAGATTCACCTGG
GCGAACTGCACGCTATCCTCAGGCGGCAAGAGGATTTCTACCCCTTTTTGAAAGATAACAGGGAAAAGAT
TGAGAAAATCCTCACATTTCGGATACCCTACTATGTAGGCCCCCTCGCTCGGGGAAATTCCAGATTCGCG
TGGATGACTCGCAAATCAGAAGAGACCATCACTCCCTGGAACTTCGAGGAAGTCGTGGATAAGGGGGCCT
CTGCCCAGTCCTTCATCGAAAGGATGACTAACTTTGATAAAAATCTGCCTAACGAAAAGGTGCTTCCTAA
ACACTCTCTGCTGTACGAGTACTTCACAGTTTATAACGAGCTCACCAAGGTCAAATACGTCACAGAAGGG
ATGAGAAAGCCAGCATTCCTGTCTGGAGAGCAGAAGAAAGCTATCGTGGACCTCCTCTTCAAGACGAACC
GGAAAGTTACCGTGAAACAGCTCAAAGAAGACTATTTCAAAAAGATTGAATGTTTCGACTCTGTTGAAAT
CAGCGGAGTGGAGGATCGCTTCAACGCATCCCTGGGAACGTATCACGATCTCCTGAAAATCATTAAAGAC
AAGGACTTCCTGGACAATGAGGAGAACGAGGACATTCTTGAGGACATTGTCCTCACCCTTACGTTGTTTG
AAGATAGGGAGATGATTGAAGAACGCTTGAAAACTTACGCTCATCTCTTCGACGACAAAGTCATGAAACA
GCTCAAGAGACGCCGATATACAGGATGGGGGCGGCTGTCAAGAAAACTGATCAATGGCATCCGAGACAAG
CAGAGTGGAAAGACAATCCTGGATTTTCTTAAGTCCGATGGATTTGCCAACCGGAACTTCATGCAGTTGA
TCCATGATGACTCTCTCACCTTTAAGGAGGACATCCAGAAAGCACAAGTTTCTGGCCAGGGGGACAGTCT
TCACGAGCACATCGCTAATCTTGCAGGTAGCCCAGCTATCAAAAAGGGAATACTGCAGACCGTTAAGGTC
GTGGATGAACTCGTCAAAGTAATGGGAAGGCATAAGCCCGAGAATATCGTTATCGAGATGGCCCGAGAGA
ACCAAACTACCCAGAAGGGACAGAAGAACAGTAGGGAAAGGATGAAGAGGATTGAAGAGGGTATAAAAGA
ACTGGGGTCCCAAATCCTTAAGGAACACCCAGTTGAAAACACCCAGCTTCAGAATGAGAAGCTCTACCTG
TACTACCTGCAGAACGGCAGGGACATGTACGTGGATCAGGAACTGGACATCAACCGGTTGTCCGACTACG
ACGTGGATGCTATCGTGCCCCAAAGCTTTCTCAAAGATGATTCTATTGATAATAAAGTGTTGACAAGATC
CGATAAAAATAGAGGGAAGAGTGATAACGTCCCCTCAGAAGAAGTTGTCAAGAAAATGAAAAATTATTGG
CGGCAGCTGCTGAACGCCAAACTGATCACACAACGGAAGTTCGATAATCTGACTAAGGCTGAACGAGGTG
GCCTGTCTGAGTTGGATAAAGCCGGCTTCATCAAAAGGCAGCTTGTTGAGACACGCCAGATCACCAAGCA
CGTGGCCCAAATTCTCGATTCACGCATGAACACCAAGTACGATGAAAATGACAAACTGATTCGAGAGGTG
AAAGTTATTACTCTGAAGTCTAAGCTGGTCTCAGATTTCAGAAAGGACTTTCAGTTTTATAAGGTGAGAG
AGATCAACAATTACCACCATGCGCATGATGCCTACCTGAATGCAGTGGTAGGCACTGCACTTATCAAAAA
ATATCCCAAGCTGGAATCTGAATTTGTTTACGGAGACTATAAAGTGTACGATGTTAGGAAAATGATCGCA
AAGTCTGAGCAGGAAATAGGCAAGGCCACCGCTAAGTACTTCTTTTACAGCAATATTATGAATTTTTTCA
AGACCGAGATTACACTGGCCAATGGAGAGATTCGGAAGCGACCACTTATCGAAACAAACGGAGAAACAGG
AGAAATCGTGTGGGACAAGGGTAGGGATTTCGCGACAGTCCGCAAGGTCCTGTCCATGCCGCAGGTGAAC
ATCGTTAAAAAGACCGAAGTACAGACCGGAGGCTTCTCCAAGGAAAGTATCCTCCCGAAAAGGAACAGCG
ACAAGCTGATCGCACGCAAAAAAGATTGGGACCCCAAGAAATACGGCGGATTCGATTCTCCTACAGTCGC
TTACAGTGTACTGGTTGTGGCCAAAGTGGAGAAAGGGAAGTCTAAAAAACTCAAAAGCGTCAAGGAACTG
CTGGGCATCACAATCATGGAGCGATCCAGCTTCGAGAAAAACCCCATCGACTTTCTCGAAGCGAAAGGAT
ATAAAGAGGTCAAAAAAGACCTCATCATTAAGCTGCCCAAGTACTCTCTCTTTGAGCTTGAAAACGGCCG
GAAACGAATGCTCGCTAGTGCGGGCGAGCTGCAGAAAGGTAACGAGCTGGCACTGCCCTCTAAATACGTT
AATTTCTTGTATCTGGCCAGCCACTATGAAAAGCTCAAAGGGTCTCCCGAAGATAATGAGCAGAAGCAGC
TGTTCGTGGAACAACACAAACACTACCTTGATGAGATCATCGAGCAAATAAGCGAGTTCTCCAAAAGAGT
GATCCTCGCCGACGCTAACCTCGATAAGGTGCTTTCTGCTTACAATAAGCACAGGGATAAGCCCATCAGG
GAGCAGGCAGAAAACATTATCCACTTGTTTACTCTGACCAACTTGGGCGCGCCTGCAGCCTTCAAGTACT
TCGACACCACCATAGACAGAAAGCGGTACACCTCTACAAAGGAGGTCCTGGACGCCACACTGATTCATCA
GTCAATTACGGGGCTCTATGAAACAAGAATCGACCTCTCTCAGCTCGGTGGAGACGGCTCTACTAGTGGC
TCTCCCAAGAAGAAGAGGAAGGTAGGATCCGGAAGTATGGTGAGCAAGGGCGAGGAGGATAACATGGCCA
TCATCAAGGAGTTCATGCGCTTCAAGGTGCACATGGAGGGCTCCGTGAACGGCCACGAGTTCGAGATCGA
GGGCGAGGGCGAGGGCCGCCCCTACGAGGGCACCCAGACCGCCAAGCTGAAGGTGACCAAGGGTGGCCCC
CTGCCCTTCGCCTGGGACATCCTGTCCCCTCAGTTCATGTACGGCTCCAAGGCCTACGTGAAGCACCCCG
CCGACATCCCCGACTACTTGAAGCTGTCCTTCCCCGAGGGCTTCAAGTGGGAGCGCGTGATGAACTTCGA
GGACGGCGGCGTGGTGACCGTGACCCAGGACTCCTCACTGCAGGACGGCGAGTTCATCTACAAGGTGAAG
CTGCGCGGCACCAACTTCCCCTCCGACGGCCCCGTAATGCAGAAGAAGACCATGGGCTGGGAGGCCTCCT
CCGAGCGGATGTACCCCGAGGACGGCGCCCTGAAGGGCGAGATCAAGCAGAGGCTGAAGCTGAAGGACGG
CGGCCACTACGACGCTGAGGTCAAGACCACCTACAAGGCCAAGAAGCCCGTGCAGCTGCCCGGCGCCTAC
AACGTCAACATCAAGTTGGACATCACCTCCCACAACGAGGACTACACCATCGTGGAACAGTACGAACGCG
CTGAGGGCCGCCACTCCACCGGCGGCATGGACGAGCTGTACAAGTCTGGCGGCCGCTCTGGCATGGTGAG
CAAGGGCGAGGAGGATAACATGGCCATCATCAAGGAGTTCATGCGCTTCAAGGTGCACATGGAGGGCTCC
GTGAACGGCCACGAGTTCGAGATCGAGGGCGAGGGCGAGGGCCGCCCCTACGAGGGCACCCAGACCGCCA
AGCTGAAGGTGACCAAGGGTGGCCCCCTGCCCTTCGCCTGGGACATCCTGTCCCCTCAGTTCATGTACGG
CTCCAAGGCCTACGTGAAGCACCCCGCCGACATCCCCGACTACTTGAAGCTGTCCTTCCCCGAGGGCTTC
AAGTGGGAGCGCGTGATGAACTTCGAGGACGGCGGCGTGGTGACCGTGACCCAGGACTCCTCACTGCAGG
ACGGCGAGTTCATCTACAAGGTGAAGCTGCGCGGCACCAACTTCCCCTCCGACGGCCCCGTAATGCAGAA
GAAGACCATGGGCTGGGAGGCCTCCTCCGAGCGGATGTACCCCGAGGACGGCGCCCTGAAGGGCGAGATC
AAGCAGAGGCTGAAGCTGAAGGACGGCGGCCACTACGACGCTGAGGTCAAGACCACCTACAAGGCCAAGA
AGCCCGTGCAGCTGCCCGGCGCCTACAACGTCAACATCAAGTTGGACATCACCTCCCACAACGAGGACTA
CACCATCGTGGAACAGTACGAACGCGCTGAGGGCCGCCACTCCACCGGCGGCATGGACGAGCTGTACAAG
GGTAGCATCGATGGTAGCATGGTGAGCAAGGGCGAGGAGGATAACATGGCCATCATCAAGGAGTTCATGC
GCTTCAAGGTGCACATGGAGGGCTCCGTGAACGGCCACGAGTTCGAGATCGAGGGCGAGGGCGAGGGCCG
CCCCTACGAGGGCACCCAGACCGCCAAGCTGAAGGTGACCAAGGGTGGCCCCCTGCCCTTCGCCTGGGAC
ATCCTGTCCCCTCAGTTCATGTACGGCTCCAAGGCCTACGTGAAGCACCCCGCCGACATCCCCGACTACT
TGAAGCTGTCCTTCCCCGAGGGCTTCAAGTGGGAGCGCGTGATGAACTTCGAGGACGGCGGCGTGGTGAC
CGTGACCCAGGACTCCTCACTGCAGGACGGCGAGTTCATCTACAAGGTGAAGCTGCGCGGCACCAACTTC
CCCTCCGACGGCCCCGTAATGCAGAAGAAGACCATGGGCTGGGAGGCCTCCTCCGAGCGGATGTACCCCG
AGGACGGCGCCCTGAAGGGCGAGATCAAGCAGAGGCTGAAGCTGAAGGACGGCGGCCACTACGACGCTGA
GGTCAAGACCACCTACAAGGCCAAGAAGCCCGTGCAGCTGCCCGGCGCCTACAACGTCAACATCAAGTTG
GACATCACCTCCCACAACGAGGACTACACCATCGTGGAACAGTACGAACGCGCTGAGGGCCGCCACTCCA
CCGGCGGCATGGACGAGCTGTACAAGCTCGAGTAGGGTAATCTAGATAATCAACCTCTGGATTACAAAAT
TTGTGAAAGATTGACTGGTATTCTTAACTATGTTGCTCCTTTTACGCTATGTGGATACGCTGCTTTAATG
CCTTTGTATCATGCTATTGCTTCCCGTATGGCTTTCATTTTCTCCTCCTTGTATAAATCCTGGTTGCTGT
CTCTTTATGAGGAGTTGTGGCCCGTTGTCAGGCAACGTGGCGTGGTGTGCACTGTGTTTGCTGACGCAAC
CCCCACTGGTTGGGGCATTGCCACCACCTGTCAGCTCCTTTCCGGGACTTTCGCTTTCCCCCTCCCTATT
GCCACGGCGGAACTCATCGCCGCCTGCCTTGCCCGCTGCTGGACAGGGGCTCGGCTGTTGGGCACTGACA
ATTCCGTGGTGTTGTCGGGGAAATCATCGTCCTTTCCTTGGCTGCTCGCCTGTGTTGCCACCTGGATTCT
GCGCGGGACGTCCTTCTGCTACGTCCCTTCGGCCCTCAATCCAGCGGACCTTCCTTCCCGCGGCCTGCTG
CCGGCTCTGCGGCCTCTTCCGCGTCTTCGCCTTCGCCCTCAGACGAGTCGGATCTCCCTTTGGGCCGCCT
CCCCGCCTGAGATCCTTTAAGACCAATGACTTACAAGGCAGCTGTAGATCTTAGCCACTTTTTAAAAGAA
AAGGGGGGACTGGAAGGGCTAATTCACTCCCAACGAAGACAAGATCTGCTTTTTGCTTGTACTGGGTCTC
TCTGGTTAGACCAGATCTGAGCCTGGGAGCTCTCTGGCTAACTAGGGAACCCACTGCTTAAGCCTCAATA
AAGCTTGCCTTGAGTGCTTCAAGTAGTGTGTGCCCGTCTGTTGTGTGACTCTGGTAACTAGAGATCCCTC
AGACCCTTTTAGTCAGTGTGGAAAATCTCTAGCAGTAGTAGTTCATGTCATCTTATTATTCAGTATTTAT
AACTTGCAAAGAAATGAATATCAGAGAGTGAGAGGCCCGGGGCGGCCGCCCCCTTCACCGAGGGCCTATT
TCCCATGATTCCTTCATATTTGCATATACGATACAAGGCTGTTAGAGAGATAATTGGAATTAATTTGACT
GTAAACACAAAGATATTAGTACAAAATACGTGACGTAGAAAGTAATAATTTCTTGGGTAGTTTGCAGTTT
TAAAATTATGTTTTAAAATGGACTATCATATGCTTACCGTAACTTGAAAGTATTTCGATTTCTTGGCTTT
ATATATCTTGTGGAAAGGACGAAACACCGTTAGGGTTAGGGTTAGGGTTGTTTTAGAGCTAGAAATAGCA
AGTTAAAATAAGGCTAGTCCGTTATCAACTTGAAAAAGTGGCACCGAGTCGGTGCTTTTTTTGAATTCTC
GACCCCCGGGTTAATTAAGGAAAGGGCTAGATCATTCTTGAAGACGAAAGGGCCTCGTGATACGCCTATT
TTTATAGGTTAATGTCATGATAATAATGGTTTCTTAGACGTCAGGTGGCACTTTTCGGGGAAATGTGCGC
GGAACCCCTATTTGTTTATTTTTCTAAATACATTCAAATATGTATCCGCTCATGAGACAATAACCCTGAT
AAATGCTTCAATAATATTGAAAAAGGAAGAGTATGAGTATTCAACATTTCCGTGTCGCCCTTATTCCCTT
TTTTGCGGCATTTTGCCTTCCTGTTTTTGCTCACCCAGAAACGCTGGTGAAAGTAAAAGATGCTGAAGAT
CAGTTGGGTGCACGAGTGGGTTACATCGAACTGGATCTCAACAGCGGTAAGATCCTTGAGAGTTTTCGCC
CCGAAGAACGTTTTCCAATGATGAGCACTTTTAAAGTTCTGCTATGTGGCGCGGTATTATCCCGTGTTGA
CGCCGGGCAAGAGCAACTCGGTCGCCGCATACACTATTCTCAGAATGACTTGGTTGAGTACTCACCAGTC
ACAGAAAAGCATCTTACGGATGGCATGACAGTAAGAGAATTATGCAGTGCTGCCATAACCATGAGTGATA
ACACTGCGGCCAACTTACTTCTGACAACGATCGGAGGACCGAAGGAGCTAACCGCTTTTTTGCACAACAT
GGGGGATCATGTAACTCGCCTTGATCGTTGGGAACCGGAGCTGAATGAAGCCATACCAAACGACGAGCGT
GACACCACGATGCCTGTAGCAATGGCAACAACGTTGCGCAAACTATTAACTGGCGAACTACTTACTCTAG
CTTCCCGGCAACAATTAATAGACTGGATGGAGGCGGATAAAGTTGCAGGACCACTTCTGCGCTCGGCCCT
TCCGGCTGGCTGGTTTATTGCTGATAAATCTGGAGCCGGTGAGCGTGGGTCTCGCGGTATCATTGCAGCA
CTGGGGCCAGATGGTAAGCCCTCCCGTATCGTAGTTATCTACACGACGGGGAGTCAGGCAACTATGGATG
AACGAAATAGACAGATCGCTGAGATAGGTGCCTCACTGATTAAGCATTGGTAACTGTCAGACCAAGTTTA
CTCATATATACTTTAGATTGATTTAAAACTTCATTTTTAATTTAAAAGGATCTAGGTGAAGATCCTTTTT
GATAATCTCATGACCAAAATCCCTTAACGTGAGTTTTCGTTCCACTGAGCGTCAGACCCCGTAGAAAAGA
TCAAAGGATCTTCTTGAGATCCTTTTTTTCTGCGCGTAATCTGCTGCTTGCAAACAAAAAAACCACCGCT
ACCAGCGGTGGTTTGTTTGCCGGATCAAGAGCTACCAACTCTTTTTCCGAAGGTAACTGGCTTCAGCAGA
GCGCAGATACCAAATACTGTTCTTCTAGTGTAGCCGTAGTTAGGCCACCACTTCAAGAACTCTGTAGCAC
CGCCTACATACCTCGCTCTGCTAATCCTGTTACCAGTGGCTGCTGCCAGTGGCGATAAGTCGTGTCTTAC
CGGGTTGGACTCAAGACGATAGTTACCGGATAAGGCGCAGCGGTCGGGCTGAACGGGGGGTTCGTGCACA
CAGCCCAGCTTGGAGCGAACGACCTACACCGAACTGAGATACCTACAGCGTGAGCTATGAGAAAGCGCCA
CGCTTCCCGAAGGGAGAAAGGCGGACAGGTATCCGGTAAGCGGCAGGGTCGGAACAGGAGAGCGCACGAG
GGAGCTTCCAGGGGGAAACGCCTGGTATCTTTATAGTCCTGTCGGGTTTCGCCACCTCTGACTTGAGCGT
CGATTTTTGTGATGCTCGTCAGGGGGGCGGAGCCTATGGAAAAACGCCAGCAACGCGGCCTTTTTACGGT
TCCTGGCCTTTTGCTGGCCTTTTGCTCACATGTTCTTTCCTGCGTTATCCCCTGATTCTGTGGATAACCG
TATTACCGCCTTTGAGTGAGCTGATACCGCTCGCCGCAGCCGAACGACCGAGCGCAGCGAGTCAGTGAGC
GAGGAAGCGGAAGAGCGCCCAATACGCAAACCGCCTCTCCCCGCGCGTTGGCCGATTCATTAATGCAGCA
AGCTCATGGCTGACTAATTTTTTTTATTTATGCAGAGGCCGAGGCCGCCTCGGCCTCTGAGCTATTCCAG
AAGTAGTGAGGAGGCTTTTTTGGAGGCCTAGGCTTTTGCAAAAAGCTCCCCGTGGCACGACAGGTTTCCC
GACTGGAAAGCGGGCAGTGAGCGCAACGCAATTAATGTGAGTTAGCTCACTCATTAGGCACCCCAGGCTT
TACACTTTATGCTTCCGGCTCGTATGTTGTGTGGAATTGTGAGCGGATAACAATTTCACACAGGAAACAG
CTATGACATGATTACGAATTTCACAAATAAAGCATTTTTTTCACTGCATTCTAGTTGTGGTTTGTCCAAA
CTCATCAATGTATCTTATCATGTCTGGATCAACTGGATAACTCAAGCTAACCAAAATCATCCCAAACTTC
CCACCCCATACCCTATTACCACTGCCAATTACCTGTGGTTTCATTTACTCTAAACCTGTGATTCCTCTGA
ATTATTTTCATTTTAAAGAAATTGTATTTGTTAAATATGTACTACAAACTTAGTAGT
Features (pLannotate 1.2.2; 31 found; start..end, strand, type, name):
    377..634     +  LTR            5' LTR (truncated): truncated 5' long terminal repeat (LTR) from HIV-1
    681..806     +  misc_feature   HIV-1 Ψ: packaging signal of human immunodeficiency virus type 1
    790..1128    +  CDS            HIV-1 gag (fragment): gag protein from human immunodeficiency virus 1; gag
   1303..1536    +  misc_feature   RRE: The Rev response element (RRE) of HIV-1 allows for Rev-dependent mRNA export from the nucleus to the cytoplasm.
   1913..2013    +  CDS            Rev (fragment): human immunodeficiency virus 1 (HIV-1) Rev protein; rev; enhances nuclear export of unspliced and incompletely spliced viral mRNAs
   2058..2175    +  misc_feature   cPPT/CTS: central polypurine tract and central termination sequence of HIV-1
   2299..2602    +  enhancer       CMV enhancer: human cytomegalovirus immediate early enhancer
   2603..2806    +  promoter       CMV promoter: human cytomegalovirus (CMV) immediate early promoter
   2808..2827    +  promoter       PLtetO-1 promoter (fragment): modified phage lambda PL promoter with tet operator sites (Lutz and Bujard, 1997)
   2829..2848    +  promoter       PLtetO-1 promoter (fragment): modified phage lambda PL promoter with tet operator sites (Lutz and Bujard, 1997)
   2856..2889    +  promoter       TRE3GV promoter (fragment): 3rd-generation Tet-responsive promoter that can be activated by binding of Tet-On® 3G, optimized for retroviral and lentiviral vectors
   3025..7125    +  CDS            Cas9: Cas9 (Csn1) endonuclease from the Streptococcus pyogenes Type II CRISPR/Cas system generates RNA-guided double strand breaks in DNA
   7177..7884    +  CDS            mCherry: mCherry is a basic (constitutively fluorescent) red fluorescent protein published in 2004, derived from Discosoma sp.. It is reported to be a very rapidly-maturing monomer with low acid sensitivity.
   7903..8610    +  CDS            mCherry: mCherry is a basic (constitutively fluorescent) red fluorescent protein published in 2004, derived from Discosoma sp.. It is reported to be a very rapidly-maturing monomer with low acid sensitivity.
   8629..9336    +  CDS            mCherry: mCherry is a basic (constitutively fluorescent) red fluorescent protein published in 2004, derived from Discosoma sp.. It is reported to be a very rapidly-maturing monomer with low acid sensitivity.
   9358..9946    +  misc_feature   WPRE: woodchuck hepatitis virus posttranscriptional regulatory element
   9954..10019   +  CDS            nef (fragment): NEF_HV1Z2 - Experimental evidence at protein level: Swiss-Prot protein existence level 1. Extracellular Nef protein targets CD4(+) T-lymphocytes for apoptosis by interacting with CXCR4 surface receptors. From Human immunodeficiency virus type 1 group M subtype D (isolate Z2/CDC-Z34) (HIV-1).
  10021..10254   +  LTR            3' LTR (ΔU3): self-inactivating 3' long terminal repeat (LTR) from HIV-1
  10350..10590   +  promoter       U6 promoter: RNA polymerase III promoter for human U6 snRNA
  10620..10695   +  misc_RNA       gRNA scaffold: guide RNA scaffold for the Streptococcus pyogenes CRISPR/Cas9 system
  10848..10952   +  promoter       AmpR promoter: bla
  10953..11813   +  CDS            AmpR: β-lactamase; bla; confers resistance to ampicillin, carbenicillin, and related antibiotics
  11984..12572   +  rep_origin     ori: high-copy-number ColE1/pMB1/pBR322/pUC origin of replication
  12755..12809   +  CDS            lacI (fragment): lac repressor; lacI; The lac repressor binds to the lac operator to inhibit transcription in E. coli. This inhibition can be relieved by adding lactose or isopropyl-β-D-thiogalactopyranoside (IPTG).
  12815..12908   +  rep_origin     SV40 ori (fragment): SV40 origin of replication
  12933..12970   +  CDS            lacI (fragment): lac repressor; lacI; The lac repressor binds to the lac operator to inhibit transcription in E. coli. This inhibition can be relieved by adding lactose or isopropyl-β-D-thiogalactopyranoside (IPTG).
  12983..13004   +  protein_bind   CAP binding site: CAP binding activates transcription in the presence of cAMP. E. coli catabolite activator protein
  13019..13049   +  promoter       lac promoter: promoter for the E. coli lac operon
  13053..13075   +  protein_bind   lac operator (fragment): The lac repressor binds to the lac operator to inhibit transcription in E. coli. This inhibition can be relieved by adding lactose or isopropyl-β-D-thiogalactopyranoside (IPTG). lac repressor encoded by lacI
  13107..13190   +  polyA_signal   SV40 poly(A) signal (fragment): SV40 polyadenylation signal
  13357..329     +  CDS            nef (fragment) (across the origin): NEF_HV1BR - Experimental evidence at protein level: Swiss-Prot protein existence level 1. Extracellular Nef protein targets CD4(+) T-lymphocytes for apoptosis by interacting with CXCR4 surface receptors (PubMed:14990729). From Human immunodeficiency virus type 1 group M subtype B (isolate BRU/LAI) (HIV-1).
