[The description below was written by a language model from this plasmid's Addgene catalogue record and pLannotate feature annotations shown in this document.]
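Description:
pEJS477-pHAGE-TO-Spy dCas9 3XmCherry-SgRNA/Telomere-All-in-one is a 13.4 kb HIV-1-derived lentiviral and mammalian expression plasmid built on the pHAGE-DEST backbone. It combines a fluorescent, nuclease-dead Streptococcus pyogenes Cas9 with a telomere-directed guide RNA on a single vector. It is propagated in E. coli as a high-copy plasmid through a ColE1/pUC-type origin and is selected with ampicillin (β-lactamase). The viral framework comprises a truncated 5' LTR, the Ψ packaging signal with a gag fragment, the RRE for Rev-dependent RNA export, cPPT/CTS, a WPRE to enhance transcript expression, and a self-inactivating ΔU3 3' LTR.

Between the LTRs, a CMV enhancer/promoter followed by tet operator sequences (CMV-TO) drives the 4.1 kb dCas9 open reading frame. The automated annotation labels this simply as Cas9, while the catalogue entry records it as the catalytically dead form. The dCas9 is fused at its C terminus to three tandem mCherry copies, which give a bright red signal per bound complex. The operators should make expression repressible in cells that supply Tet repressor and otherwise constitutive. A human U6 Pol III promoter drives the sgRNA, a telomere-repeat spacer joined to the S. pyogenes scaffold. In the feature table this cassette lies downstream of the 3' LTR, so it appears to sit outside the packaged viral genome. The all-in-one arrangement would therefore function on plasmid transfection rather than on transduction.

The construct derives from an earlier dCas9-3XmCherry plasmid developed for CRISPR labelling of chromosomal loci in live human cells. Here it marks telomeres as red foci, and the associated publication concerns natural anti-CRISPR inhibitors of Cas9.
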