Addgene plasmid #85717: pEJS477-pHAGE-TO-Spy dCas9 3XmCherry-SgRNA/Telomere-All-in-one
Purpose: Expresses dSpyCas9-3XmCherry and telomere-targeting Spy sgRNA
Depositing lab: Erik Sontheimer. Depositing organization: University of Massachusetts, Worcester. Publication: Naturally Occurring Off-Switches for CRISPR-Cas9. Pawluk A, Amrani N, Zhang Y, Garcia B, Hidalgo-Reyes Y, Lee J, Edraki A, Shah M, Sontheimer EJ, Maxwell KL, Davidson AR. Cell. 2016 Dec 15;167(7):1829-1838.e9. doi: 10.1016/j.cell.2016.11.017. Epub 2016 Dec 8. PubMed 27984730.
Backbone
  Vector backbone: pHAGE-DEST
  Total vector size (bp): 13357
  Vector type: Mammalian Expression, Lentiviral, CRISPR
Growth in bacteria
  Bacterial resistance: Ampicillin, 100 μg/mL
  Growth temperature: 37°C
  Growth strain: NEB Stable
  Copy number: High Copy
Gene/Insert 1
  Gene/Insert name: Sp dCas9
  Species: Synthetic
  Insert size (bp): 4101
  Promoter: CMV-TO
  Tag / fusion protein: 3XmCherry (C terminal on insert)
  Cloning method: Restriction Enzyme; 5′ cloning site EcoRI (not destroyed); 3′ cloning site XbaI (not destroyed)
  Sequencing primers: 5′ cgaaggaatagaagaagaaggtgga; 3′ CCAAAGGGAGATCCGACTCG
Gene/Insert 2
  Gene/Insert name: telomere sgRNA
  Species: H. sapiens (human)
  Promoter: U6
  Cloning method: Gibson Cloning
  Sequencing primers: 5′ GCATATACGATACAAGGCTGT
Resource information
  A portion of this plasmid was derived from a plasmid made by: pHAGE-TO-dCas9-3XmCherry was a gift from Thoru Pederson (Addgene plasmid # 64108).
Terms and licenses: Academic/Nonprofit Terms; Industry Terms: Not Available to Industry
Depositor comments: Multicolor CRISPR labeling of chromosomal loci in human cells. Ma H, Naseri A, Reyes-Gutierrez P, Wolfe SA, Zhang S, Pederson T. Proc Natl Acad Sci U S A. 2015 Mar 10;112(10):3002-7. doi: 10.1073/pnas.1420024112. Epub 2015 Feb 23. 10.1073/pnas.1420024112 PubMed 25713381
How to cite: pEJS477-pHAGE-TO-Spy dCas9 3XmCherry-SgRNA/Telomere-All-in-one was a gift from Erik Sontheimer (Addgene plasmid # 85717 ; http://n2t.net/addgene:85717 ; RRID:Addgene_85717)
